>Addgene plasmid #235926 | pME_Cp_0_5_039_tufA_3'UTR_Cr | addgene full sequence | sequence record 471502 | Addgene NGS Result
TTTTATTGGTGAGAATCCAAGCCTCGAGCTGTCAGACCAAGTTTACTCATATATACTTTAGATTGATTTA
AAACTTCATTTTTAATTTAAAAGGATCTAGGTGAAGATCCTTTTTGATAATCTCATGACCAAAATCCCTT
AACGTGAGTTTTCGTTCCACTGAGCGTCAGACCCCGTAGAAAAGATCAAAGGATCTTCTTGAGATCCTTT
TTTTCTGCGCGTAATCTGCTGCTTGCAAACAAAAAAACCACCGCTACCAGCGGTGGTTTGTTTGCCGGAT
CAAGAGCTACCAACTCTTTTTCCGAAGGTAACTGGCTTCAGCAGAGCGCAGATACCAAATACTGTTCTTC
TAGTGTAGCCGTAGTTAGGCCACCACTTCAAGAACTCTGTAGCACCGCCTACATACCTCGCTCTGCTAAT
CCTGTTACCAGTGGCTGCTGCCAGTGGCGATAAGTCGTGTCTTACCGGGTTGGACTCAAGACGATAGTTA
CCGGATAAGGCGCAGCGGTCGGGCTGAACGGGGGGTTCGTGCACACAGCCCAGCTTGGAGCGAACGACCT
ACACCGAACTGAGATACCTACAGCGTGAGCTATGAGAAAGCGCCACGCTTCCCGAAGGGAGAAAGGCGGA
CAGGTATCCGGTAAGCGGCAGGGTCGGAACAGGAGAGCGCACGAGGGAGCTTCCAGGGGGAAACGCCTGG
TATCTTTATAGTCCTGTCGGGTTTCGCCACCTCTGACTTGAGCGTCGATTTTTGTGATGCTCGTCAGGGG
GGCGGAGCCTGTGGAAAAACGCCAGCAACGCGGCCTTTTTACGGTTCCTGGCCTTTTGCTGGCCTTTTGC
TCACATGTTCTTTCCTGCGTTATCCCCTGATTCTGTGGATAACCGTATTACCGCCTTTGAGTGAGCTGAT
ACCGCTCGCCGCAGCCGAACGACCGAGCGCAGCGAGTCAGTGAGCGAGGAAGCCTGCATAACGCGAAGTA
ATCTTTTCGGTTTTAAAGAAAAAGGGCAGGGTGGTGACACCTTGCCCTTTTTTGCCGGACTGCAGCGGCC
GCTACTAGTCGCGATGAGTGGTCTCAAGCGCCCGAAGGGAACTTTTTTCAGAGAATATAAATATAGGATT
TTAATACTCCGAAGGAGGCAGTGGCGGTACCACAATAAATAAATTTGTCCTCACCTATGGTCGAACCTTT
TCGGGTAAATAAATAGCAAATTCCTGCTTACGCAGTATTATATCCTAACAGAGCCTTGGCATCCCAAAGG
GGACGTCCGTTAAGGGCTCGTTAGTGAATTTAAATGTGAAATTAAGCCGAGACCACTCATCGCTCTAGAA
GCGGCCGCGAATTCCAGAAATCATCCTTAGCGAAAGCTAAGGATTTTTTTTATCTGAAATTCTGCCTCGT
GATACGCCTATTTTTATAGGTTAATGTCATGATAATAATGGTTTCTTAGACGTCAGGTGGCACTCGAGTT
GATCGGGCACGTAAGAGGTTCCAACTTTCACCATAATGAAATAAGATCACTACCGGGCGTATTTTTTGAG
TTATCGAGATTTTCAGGAGCTAAGGAAGCTAAAATGGAGAAAAAAATCACTGGATATACCACCGTTGATA
TATCCCAATGGCATCGTAAAGAACATTTTGAGGCATTTCAGTCAGTTGCTCAATGTACCTATAACCAGAC
CGTTCAGCTGGATATTACGGCCTTTTTAAAGACCGTAAAGAAAAATAAGCACAAGTTTTATCCGGCCTTT
ATTCACATTCTTGCCCGCCTGATGAATGCTCATCCGGAATTTCGTATGGCAATGAAAGACGGTGAGCTGG
TGATATGGGATAGTGTTCACCCTTGTTACACCGTTTTCCATGAGCAAACTGAAACGTTTTCATCACTCTG
GAGTGAATACCACGACGATTTCCGGCAGTTTCTACACATATATTCGCAAGATGTGGCGTGTTACGGTGAA
AACCTGGCCTATTTCCCTAAAGGGTTTATTGAGAATATGTTTTTCGTATCAGCCAATCCCTGGGTGAGTT
TCACCAGTTTTGATTTAAACGTGGCCAATATGGACAACTTCTTCGCCCCCGTTTTCACCATGGGCAAATA
TTATACGCAAGGCGACAAGGTGCTGATGCCGCTGGCGATTCAGGTTCATCATGCCGTTTGTGATGGCTTC
CATGTCGGCAGAATGCTTAATGAATTACAACAGTACTGCGACGAGTGGCAGGGCGGGGCGTAATTTGATA
TCGAGCTCGCTTGGACTCCTGTTGATAGATCCAGTAATGACCTCAGAACTCCATCTGGATTTGTTCAGAA
CGCTCGGTTGCCGCCGGGCGTT
Features (pLannotate 1.2.2; 8 found; start..end, strand, type, name):
    199..787     +  rep_origin     ori: high-copy-number ColE1/pMB1/pBR322/pUC origin of replication
    982..1039    -  terminator     his operon terminator: This putative transcriptin terminator from the E. coli his operon has a 2-bp deletion introduced during synthesis. Its efficiency has not been determined.
   1040..1059    -  misc_feature   BioBrick suffix: universal suffix for all parts
   1323..1344    -  misc_feature   BioBrick prefix: BioBrick prefix for parts that do not start with "ATG"
   1347..1390    +  terminator     bacterial terminator: putative bacterial transcription terminator
   1476..1573    +  promoter       cat promoter: promoter of the E. coli cat gene encoding chloramphenicol acetyltransferase
   1574..2230    +  CDS            cat: CAT_ECOLX - Experimental evidence at protein level: Swiss-Prot protein existence level 1. This enzyme is an effector of chloramphenicol resistance in bacteria. From Escherichia coli. This protein is used as a marker in many commonly used cloning vectors, such as pACYC184.
   2254..16      +  terminator     lambda t0 terminator (across the origin): transcription terminator from phage lambda
