[The description below was written by a language model from this plasmid's Addgene catalogue record and pLannotate feature annotations shown in this document.]
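Description:
pME_Cp_0_5_039_tufA_3'UTR_Cr is a small synthetic-biology part plasmid (2,332 bp in the sequenced record) that stores the 3' untranslated region of the Chlamydomonas reinhardtii chloroplast gene tufA as a reusable building block. It belongs to a modular cloning toolkit developed for high-throughput engineering of the Chlamydomonas chloroplast. The 231 bp insert was placed into the pME_Cp_UAV_GFP backbone (about 2.1 kb) using BsaI, a type IIS enzyme; the record notes that both BsaI cloning sites were destroyed during insertion. The backbone name suggests an acceptor vector carrying a GFP dropout cassette that the part replaces, though the record does not say so explicitly. The plasmid contains no promoter, coding sequence or reporter for expression in algae. It only supplies a 3'UTR element, of the kind that typically influences transcript processing and stability in chloroplast expression cassettes when combined with other parts.

The plasmid is propagated in E. coli from a high-copy ColE1/pUC-type origin, with selection by chloramphenicol through the cat gene driven by its native cat promoter and followed by the lambda t0 terminator. The annotation software did not label the tufA insert itself, but it falls in the roughly 260 bp gap between the annotated BioBrick prefix and suffix sequences. This site is flanked by a his operon terminator on one side and a putative bacterial terminator on the other, which insulate the cloning position from read-through transcription. Its expected use is as a donor part in assemblies that build chloroplast transcription units or to compare regulatory elements in C. reinhardtii.
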