Addgene plasmid #235926: pME_Cp_0_5_039_tufA_3'UTR_Cr
Purpose: tufA 3'UTR Chlamydomonas reinhardtii
Depositing lab: Tobias Erb. Depositing organization: Max Planck Institute for Terrestrial Microbiology. Publication: A modular high-throughput approach for advancing synthetic biology in the chloroplast of Chlamydomonas. Inckemann RM, Chotel T, Burgis M, Brinkmann CK, Andreas L, Baumann J, Sharma P, Klose M, Barrett J, Ries F, Paczia N, Glatter T, Mackinder LCM, Willmund F, Erb TJ. Nat Plants. 2025 Nov;11(11):2332-2349. doi: 10.1038/s41477-025-02126-2. Epub 2025 Nov 3. PubMed 41184475.
Backbone
  Vector backbone: pME_Cp_UAV_GFP
  Backbone size w/o insert (bp): 2101
  Vector type: Synthetic Biology
Growth in bacteria
  Bacterial resistance: Chloramphenicol, 25 μg/mL
  Growth temperature: 37°C
  Growth strain: DH5alpha
  Copy number: High Copy
Gene/Insert
  Gene/Insert name: tufA 3'UTR
  Species: Chlamydomonas reinhardtii
  Insert size (bp): 231
  Cloning method: Restriction Enzyme; 5′ cloning site BsaI (destroyed during cloning); 3′ cloning site BsaI (destroyed during cloning)
  Sequencing primers: 5′ CGTATCACGAGGCAGAATTTC; 3′ CCTGCATAACGCGAAGTAATC
Terms and licenses: Academic/Nonprofit Terms; Industry Terms: Not Available to Industry
Depositor comments: Please visit https://doi.org/10.1101/2024.05.08.593163 for bioRxiv preprint.
How to cite: pME_Cp_0_5_039_tufA_3'UTR_Cr was a gift from Tobias Erb (Addgene plasmid # 235926 ; http://n2t.net/addgene:235926 ; RRID:Addgene_235926)
